Addgene plasmid #214430: pDualIN-SMN2
Purpose: Dual-color reporter express eGFP constitutively; tdTomato expression is contingent on the inclusion of the frame-shifting cassette exon 7
Depositing lab: Chaolin Zhang. Depositing organization: Columbia University. Publication: CRISPR-dCas13d-based deep screening of proximal and distal splicing-regulatory elements. Recinos Y, Ustianenko D, Yeh YT, Wang X, Jacko M, Yesantharao LV, Wu Q, Zhang C. Nat Commun. 2024 May 7;15(1):3839. doi: 10.1038/s41467-024-47140-8. PubMed 38714659.
Backbone
  Vector backbone: pTomatoSlicer
  Vector type: Mammalian Expression
Growth in bacteria
  Bacterial resistance: Ampicillin, 100 μg/mL
  Growth temperature: 37°C
  Growth strain: NEB Stable
  Copy number: Unknown
Gene/Insert
  Gene/Insert name: SMN2 EXON 7
  Species: H. sapiens (human)
  Entrez Gene: SMN2 (a.k.a. BCD541, C-BCD541, GEMIN1, SMNC, TDRD16B)
Terms and licenses: Academic/Nonprofit Terms; Industry Terms: Not Available to Industry
How to cite: pDualIN-SMN2 was a gift from Chaolin Zhang (Addgene plasmid # 214430 ; http://n2t.net/addgene:214430 ; RRID:Addgene_214430)
