[The description below was written by a language model from this plasmid's Addgene catalogue record and pLannotate feature annotations shown in this document.]
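Description:
pDualIN-SMN2 is a mammalian expression plasmid of about 9.4 kb, built on the pTomatoSlicer backbone, that acts as a two-colour fluorescent reporter for alternative splicing of exon 7 of human SMN2. It is propagated in E. coli through a high-copy ColE1/pUC-type origin with ampicillin selection (AmpR under its own bla promoter). The backbone also carries remnants of lac regulatory sequences, a T3 promoter and an SV40 origin with a partial SV40 promoter and poly(A) signal.

The reporter appears to be a single transcription unit driven by a CAG-type promoter (CMV enhancer, chicken β-actin promoter and the chicken β-actin/rabbit β-globin chimeric intron). An EGFP-type coding sequence comes first and is expressed constitutively, giving an internal reference for transfection and expression level. An EMCV IRES then starts translation of a second reading frame beginning with a 3xFLAG tag. The plasmid is circular, so the unannotated stretch after the tag continues across the numbering origin into tdTomato. This is presumably where the SMN2 exon 7 minigene lies, although the feature table does not annotate the insert or its boundaries. According to the stated purpose, exon 7 is a frame-shifting cassette, so tdTomato is read in frame only when the exon is included, and the red-to-green ratio reports exon inclusion. Downstream of tdTomato are a β-globin/immunoglobulin chimeric intron, a WPRE that enhances transcript expression, and bGH and rabbit β-globin polyadenylation signals.

The associated publication concerns CRISPR-dCas13d screening of proximal and distal splicing-regulatory elements. That points to use as a fluorescence readout for perturbations that change SMN2 exon 7 splicing.
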