Features (pLannotate 1.2.2; 25 found; start..end, strand, type, name):
    159..1583    +  CDS            tdTomato: tandem dimeric (pseudo-monomeric) derivative of DsRed (Shaner et al., 2004) mammalian codon-optimized
   1606..1738    +  intron         chimeric intron: chimera between introns from human β-globin and immunoglobulin heavy chain genes
   1747..2335    +  misc_feature   WPRE: woodchuck hepatitis virus posttranscriptional regulatory element
   2339..2355    +  misc_feature   MCS (fragment): pUC18/19 multiple cloning site
   2368..2479    +  polyA_signal   bGH poly(A) signal: bovine growth hormone polyadenylation signal
   2575..2593    -  promoter       T3 promoter: promoter for bacteriophage T3 RNA polymerase
   2652..2726    +  CDS            HBB (fragment): HBB_PONPY - Experimental evidence at transcript level: Swiss-Prot protein existence level 2. Involved in oxygen transport from the lung to the various peripheral tissues. From Pongo pygmaeus (Bornean orangutan).
   2797..2852    +  polyA_signal   β-globin poly(A) signal: rabbit β-globin polyadenylation signal (Gil and Proudfoot, 1987)
   3237..3253    -  protein_bind   lac operator: The lac repressor binds to the lac operator to inhibit transcription in E. coli. This inhibition can be relieved by adding lactose or isopropyl-β-D-thiogalactopyranoside (IPTG). lac repressor encoded by lacI
   3261..3291    -  promoter       lac promoter: promoter for the E. coli lac operon
   3306..3327    -  protein_bind   CAP binding site: CAP binding activates transcription in the presence of cAMP. E. coli catabolite activator protein
   3340..3379    -  CDS            lacI (fragment): lac repressor; lacI; The lac repressor binds to the lac operator to inhibit transcription in E. coli. This inhibition can be relieved by adding lactose or isopropyl-β-D-thiogalactopyranoside (IPTG).
   3386..3408    +  promoter       SV40 promoter (fragment): SV40 enhancer and early promoter
   3432..3567    +  rep_origin     SV40 ori: SV40 origin of replication
   3587..3721    +  polyA_signal   SV40 poly(A) signal: SV40 polyadenylation signal
   3723..3777    -  CDS            lacI (fragment): lac repressor; lacI; The lac repressor binds to the lac operator to inhibit transcription in E. coli. This inhibition can be relieved by adding lactose or isopropyl-β-D-thiogalactopyranoside (IPTG).
   3960..4548    -  rep_origin     ori: high-copy-number ColE1/pMB1/pBR322/pUC origin of replication
   4719..5579    -  CDS            AmpR: β-lactamase; bla; confers resistance to ampicillin, carbenicillin, and related antibiotics
   5580..5684    -  promoter       AmpR promoter: bla
   5715..6094    +  enhancer       CMV enhancer: human cytomegalovirus immediate early enhancer
   6096..6373    +  promoter       chicken β-actin promoter: No description available
   6374..7390    +  intron         chimeric intron: chimera between introns from chicken β-actin and rabbit β-globin
   7457..8140    +  CDS            (3-F)Tyr-EGFP: (3-F)Tyr-EGFP is a basic (constitutively fluorescent) green fluorescent protein published in 2004, derived from Aequorea victoria.
   8272..8734    +  misc_feature   IRES: internal ribosome entry site (IRES) of the encephalomyocarditis virus (EMCV)
   8778..8843    +  CDS            3xFLAG: three tandem FLAG® epitope tags, followed by an enterokinase cleavage site
>Addgene plasmid #214430 | pDualIN-SMN2 | addgene full sequence | sequence record 424358 | Addgene NGS Result
ATTGTGATATGGGATAACCTAGGCATACTGCACTGTACACTCTGACATATGAAGTGCTCTAGTCAAGTTT
AACTGGTGTCCACAGAGGACATGGTTTAACTGGAATTCGTCAAGCCTCTGGTTCTAATTTCTCATTTGCA
GGAGAAATGCTGGCAGCTAGCAAGGGCGAGGAGGTCATCAAAGAGTTCATGCGCTTCAAGGTGCGCATGG
AGGGCTCCATGAACGGCCACGAGTTCGAGATCGAGGGCGAGGGCGAGGGCCGCCCCTACGAGGGCACCCA
GACCGCCAAGCTGAAGGTGACCAAGGGCGGCCCCCTGCCCTTCGCCTGGGACATCCTGTCCCCCCAGTTC
ATGTACGGCTCCAAGGCGTACGTGAAGCACCCCGCCGACATCCCCGATTACAAGAAGCTGTCCTTCCCCG
AGGGCTTCAAGTGGGAGCGCGTGATGAACTTCGAGGACGGCGGTCTGGTGACCGTGACCCAGGACTCCTC
CCTGCAGGACGGCACGCTGATCTACAAGGTGAAGATGCGCGGCACCAACTTCCCCCCCGACGGCCCCGTA
ATGCAGAAGAAGACCATGGGCTGGGAGGCCTCCACCGAGCGCCTGTACCCCCGCGACGGCGTGCTGAAGG
GCGAGATCCACCAGGCCCTGAAGCTGAAGGACGGCGGCCACTACCTGGTGGAGTTCAAGACCATCTACAT
GGCCAAGAAGCCCGTGCAACTGCCCGGCTACTACTACGTGGACACCAAGCTGGACATCACCTCCCACAAC
GAGGACTACACCATCGTGGAACAGTACGAGCGCTCCGAGGGCCGCCACCACCTGTTCCTGGGGCATGGCA
CCGGCAGCACCGGCAGCGGCAGCTCCGGCACCGCCTCCTCCGAGGACAACAACATGGCCGTCATCAAAGA
GTTCATGCGCTTCAAGGTGCGCATGGAGGGCTCCATGAACGGCCACGAGTTCGAGATCGAGGGCGAGGGC
GAGGGCCGCCCCTACGAGGGCACCCAGACCGCCAAGCTGAAGGTGACCAAGGGCGGCCCCCTGCCCTTCG
CCTGGGACATCCTGTCCCCCCAGTTCATGTACGGCTCCAAGGCGTACGTGAAGCACCCCGCCGACATCCC
CGATTACAAGAAGCTGTCCTTCCCCGAGGGCTTCAAGTGGGAGCGCGTGATGAACTTCGAGGACGGCGGT
CTGGTGACCGTGACCCAGGACTCCTCCCTGCAGGACGGCACGCTGATCTACAAGGTGAAGATGCGCGGCA
CCAACTTCCCCCCCGACGGCCCCGTAATGCAGAAGAAGACCATGGGCTGGGAGGCCTCCACCGAGCGCCT
GTACCCCCGCGACGGCGTGCTGAAGGGCGAGATCCACCAGGCCCTGAAGCTGAAGGACGGCGGCCACTAC
CTGGTGGAGTTCAAGACCATCTACATGGCCAAGAAGCCCGTGCAACTGCCCGGCTACTACTACGTGGACA
CCAAGCTGGACATCACCTCCCACAACGAGGACTACACCATCGTGGAACAGTACGAGCGCTCCGAGGGCCG
CCACCACCTGTTCCTGTACGGCATGGACGAGCTGTACAAGTAGCTTAAGTAACTCGAGGCCGCAGGTAAG
TATCAAGGTTACAAGACAGGTTTAAGGAGACCAATAGAAACTGGGCTTGTCGAGACAGAGAAGACTCTTG
CGTTTCTGATAGGCACCTATTGGTCTTACTGACATCCACTTTGCCTTTCTCTCCACAGGTGTCGACAATC
AACCTCTGGATTACAAAATTTGTGAAAGATTGACTGGTATTCTTAACTATGTTGCTCCTTTTACGCTATG
TGGATACGCTGCTTTAATGCCTTTGTATCATGCTATTGCTTCCCGTATGGCTTTCATTTTCTCCTCCTTG
TATAAATCCTGGTTGCTGTCTCTTTATGAGGAGTTGTGGCCCGTTGTCAGGCAACGTGGCGTGGTGTGCA
CTGTGTTTGCTGACGCAACCCCCACTGGTTGGGGCATTGCCACCACCTGTCAGCTCCTTTCCGGGACTTT
CGCTTTCCCCCTCCCTATTGCCACGGCGGAACTCATCGCCGCCTGCCTTGCCCGCTGCTGGACAGGGGCT
CGGCTGTTGGGCACTGACAATTCCGTGGTGTTGTCGGGGAAGCTGACGTCCTTTCCATGGCTGCTCGCCT
GTGTTGCCACCTGGATTCTGCGCGGGACGTCCTTCTGCTACGTCCCTTCGGCCCTCAATCCAGCGGACCT
TCCTTCCCGCGGCCTGCTGCCGGCTCTGCGGCCTCTTCCGCGTCTTCGCCTTCGCCCTCAGACGAGTCGG
ATCTCCCTTTGGGCCGCCTCCCCGCCTGGAATTCGAGCTCGGTACGATCAGCCTCGACTGTGCCTTCTAG
TTGCCAGCCATCTGTTGTTTGCCCCTCCCCCGTGCCTTCCTTGACCCTGGAAGGTGCCACTCCCACTGTC
CTTTCCTAATAAAATGAGGAAATTGCATCGCATTGTCTGAGTAGGTGTCATTCTATTCTGGGGGGTGGGG
TGGGGCAGGACAGCAAGGGGGAGGATTGGGAAGACAATAGCCCAGCTTTTGTTCCCTTTAGTGAGGGTTA
ATTGCGCGCTTGGCGTAATCATGGTCATAGCTGTTTCCTGTGTGAAATTGTTATCCGCTAATTCACTCCT
CAGGTGCAGGCTGCCTATCAGAAGGTGGTGGCTGGTGTGGCCAATGCCCTGGCTCACAAATACCACTGAG
ATCTTTTTCCCTCTGCCAAAAATTATGGGGACATCATGAAGCCCCTTGAGCATCTGACTTCTGGCTAATA
AAGGAAATTTATTTTCATTGCAATAGTGTGTTGGAATTTTTTGTGTCTCTCACTCGGAAGGACATATGGG
AGGGCAAATCATTTAAAACATCAGAATGAGTATTTGGTTTAGAGTTTGGCAACATATGCCCATATGCTGG
CTGCCATGAACAAAGGTTGGCTATAAAGAGGTCATCAGTATATGAAACAGCCCCCTGCTGTCCATTCCTT
ATTCCATAGAAAAGCCTTGACTTGAGGTTAGATTTTTTTTATATTTTGTTTTGTGTTATTTTTTTCTTTA
ACATCCCTAAAATTTTCCTTACATGTTTTACTAGCCAGATTTTTCCTCCTCTCCTGACTACTCCCAGTCA
TAGCTGTCCCTCTTCTCTTATGGAGATCCCTCGACCTGCAGCCCAAGCTTGGCGTAATCATGGTCATAGC
TGTTTCCTGTGTGAAATTGTTATCCGCTCACAATTCCACACAACATACGAGCCGGAAGCATAAAGTGTAA
AGCCTGGGGTGCCTAATGAGTGAGCTAACTCACATTAATTGCGTTGCGCTCACTGCCCGCTTTCCAGTCG
GGAAACCTGTCGTGCCAGCGGATCCGCATCTCAATTAGTCAGCAACCATAGTCCCGCCCCTAACTCCGCC
CATCCCGCCCCTAACTCCGCCCAGTTCCGCCCATTCTCCGCCCCATGGCTGACTAATTTTTTTTATTTAT
GCAGAGGCCGAGGCCGCCTCGGCCTCTGAGCTATTCCAGAAGTAGTGAGGAGGCTTTTTTGGAGGCCTAG
GCTTTTGCAAAAAGCTAACTTGTTTATTGCAGCTTATAATGGTTACAAATAAAGCAATAGCATCACAAAT
TTCACAAATAAAGCATTTTTTTCACTGCATTCTAGTTGTGGTTTGTCCAAACTCATCAATGTATCTTATC
ATGTCTGGATCCGCTGCATTAATGAATCGGCCAACGCGCGGGGAGAGGCGGTTTGCGTATTGGGCGCTCT
TCCGCTTCCTCGCTCACTGACTCGCTGCGCTCGGTCGTTCGGCTGCGGCGAGCGGTATCAGCTCACTCAA
AGGCGGTAATACGGTTATCCACAGAATCAGGGGATAACGCAGGAAAGAACATGTGAGCAAAAGGCCAGCA
AAAGGCCAGGAACCGTAAAAAGGCCGCGTTGCTGGCGTTTTTCCATAGGCTCCGCCCCCCTGACGAGCAT
CACAAAAATCGACGCTCAAGTCAGAGGTGGCGAAACCCGACAGGACTATAAAGATACCAGGCGTTTCCCC
CTGGAAGCTCCCTCGTGCGCTCTCCTGTTCCGACCCTGCCGCTTACCGGATACCTGTCCGCCTTTCTCCC
TTCGGGAAGCGTGGCGCTTTCTCATAGCTCACGCTGTAGGTATCTCAGTTCGGTGTAGGTCGTTCGCTCC
AAGCTGGGCTGTGTGCACGAACCCCCCGTTCAGCCCGACCGCTGCGCCTTATCCGGTAACTATCGTCTTG
AGTCCAACCCGGTAAGACACGACTTATCGCCACTGGCAGCAGCCACTGGTAACAGGATTAGCAGAGCGAG
GTATGTAGGCGGTGCTACAGAGTTCTTGAAGTGGTGGCCTAACTACGGCTACACTAGAAGAACAGTATTT
GGTATCTGCGCTCTGCTGAAGCCAGTTACCTTCGGAAAAAGAGTTGGTAGCTCTTGATCCGGCAAACAAA
CCACCGCTGGTAGCGGTGGTTTTTTTGTTTGCAAGCAGCAGATTACGCGCAGAAAAAAAGGATCTCAAGA
AGATCCTTTGATCTTTTCTACGGGGTCTGACGCTCAGTGGAACGAAAACTCACGTTAAGGGATTTTGGTC
ATGAGATTATCAAAAAGGATCTTCACCTAGATCCTTTTAAATTAAAAATGAAGTTTTAAATCAATCTAAA
GTATATATGAGTAAACTTGGTCTGACAGTTACCAATGCTTAATCAGTGAGGCACCTATCTCAGCGATCTG
TCTATTTCGTTCATCCATAGTTGCCTGACTCCCCGTCGTGTAGATAACTACGATACGGGAGGGCTTACCA
TCTGGCCCCAGTGCTGCAATGATACCGCGAGACCCACGCTCACCGGCTCCAGATTTATCAGCAATAAACC
AGCCAGCCGGAAGGGCCGAGCGCAGAAGTGGTCCTGCAACTTTATCCGCCTCCATCCAGTCTATTAATTG
TTGCCGGGAAGCTAGAGTAAGTAGTTCGCCAGTTAATAGTTTGCGCAACGTTGTTGCCATTGCTACAGGC
ATCGTGGTGTCACGCTCGTCGTTTGGTATGGCTTCATTCAGCTCCGGTTCCCAACGATCAAGGCGAGTTA
CATGATCCCCCATGTTGTGCAAAAAAGCGGTTAGCTCCTTCGGTCCTCCGATCGTTGTCAGAAGTAAGTT
GGCCGCAGTGTTATCACTCATGGTTATGGCAGCACTGCATAATTCTCTTACTGTCATGCCATCCGTAAGA
TGCTTTTCTGTGACTGGTGAGTACTCAACCAAGTCATTCTGAGAATAGTGTATGCGGCGACCGAGTTGCT
CTTGCCCGGCGTCAATACGGGATAATACCGCGCCACATAGCAGAACTTTAAAAGTGCTCATCATTGGAAA
ACGTTCTTCGGGGCGAAAACTCTCAAGGATCTTACCGCTGTTGAGATCCAGTTCGATGTAACCCACTCGT
GCACCCAACTGATCTTCAGCATCTTTTACTTTCACCAGCGTTTCTGGGTGAGCAAAAACAGGAAGGCAAA
ATGCCGCAAAAAAGGGAATAAGGGCGACACGGAAATGTTGAATACTCATACTCTTCCTTTTTCAATATTA
TTGAAGCATTTATCAGGGTTATTGTCTCATGAGCGGATACATATTTGAATGTATTTAGAAAAATAAACAA
ATAGGGGTTCCGCGCACATTTCCCCGAAAAGTGCCACCTGGGTCGACATTGATTATTGACTAGTTATTAA
TAGTAATCAATTACGGGGTCATTAGTTCATAGCCCATATATGGAGTTCCGCGTTACATAACTTACGGTAA
ATGGCCCGCCTGGCTGACCGCCCAACGACCCCCGCCCATTGACGTCAATAATGACGTATGTTCCCATAGT
AACGCCAATAGGGACTTTCCATTGACGTCAATGGGTGGAGTATTTACGGTAAACTGCCCACTTGGCAGTA
CATCAAGTGTATCATATGCCAAGTACGCCCCCTATTGACGTCAATGACGGTAAATGGCCCGCCTGGCATT
ATGCCCAGTACATGACCTTATGGGACTTTCCTACTTGGCAGTACATCTACGTATTAGTCATCGCTATTAC
CATGGTCGAGGTGAGCCCCACGTTCTGCTTCACTCTCCCCATCTCCCCCCCCTCCCCACCCCCAATTTTG
TATTTATTTATTTTTTAATTATTTTGTGCAGCGATGGGGGCGGGGGGGGGGGGGGGGCGCGCGCCAGGCG
GGGCGGGGCGGGGCGAGGGGCGGGGCGGGGCGAGGCGGAGAGGTGCGGCGGCAGCCAATCAGAGCGGCGC
GCTCCGAAAGTTTCCTTTTATGGCGAGGCGGCGGCGGCGGCGGCCCTATAAAAAGCGAAGCGCGCGGCGG
GCGGGAGTCGCTGCGCGCTGCCTTCGCCCCGTGCCCCGCTCCGCCGCCGCCTCGCGCCGCCCGCCCCGGC
TCTGACTGACCGCGTTACTCCCACAGGTGAGCGGGCGGGACGGCCCTTCTCCTCCGGGCTGTAATTAGCG
CTTGGTTTAATGACGGCTTGTTTCTTTTCTGTGGCTGCGTGAAAGCCTTGAGGGGCTCCGGGAGGGCCCT
TTGTGCGGGGGGAGCGGCTCGGGGGGTGCGTGCGTGTGTGTGTGCGTGGGGAGCGCCGCGTGCGGCTCCG
CGCTGCCCGGCGGCTGTGAGCGCTGCGGGCGCGGCGCGGGGCTTTGTGCGCTCCGCAGTGTGCGCGAGGG
GAGCGCGGCCGGGGGCGGTGCCCCGCGGTGCGGGGGGGGCTGCGAGGGGAACAAAGGCTGCGTGCGGGGT
GTGTGCGTGGGGGGGTGAGCAGGGGGTGTGGGCGCGTCGGTCGGGCTGCAACCCCCCCTGCACCCCCCTC
CCCGAGTTGCTGAGCACGGCCCGGCTTCGGGTGCGGGGCTCCGTACGGGGCGTGGCGCGGGGCTCGCCGT
GCCGGGCGGGGGGTGGCGGCAGGTGGGGGTGCCGGGCGGGGCGGGGCCGCCTCGGGCCGGGGAGGGCTCG
GGGGAGGGGCGCGGCGGCCCCCGGAGCGCCGGCGGCTGTCGAGGCGCGGCGAGCCGCAGCCATTGCCTTT
TATGGTAATCGTGCGAGAGGGCGCAGGGACTTCCTTTGTCCCAAATCTGTGCGGAGCCGAAATCTGGGAG
GCGCCGCCGCACCCCCTCTAGCGGGCGCGGGGCGAAGCGGTGCGGCGCCGGCAGGAAGGAAATGGGCGGG
GAGGGCCTTCGTGCGTCGCCGCGCCGCCGTCCCCTTCTCCCTCTCCAGCCTCGGGGCTGTCCGCGGGGGG
ACGGCTGCCTTCGGGGGGGACGGGGCAGGGCGGGGTTCGGCTTCTGGCGTGTGACCGGCGGCTCTAGAGC
CTCTGCTAACCATGTTCATGCCTTCTTCTTTTTCCTACAGCTCCTGGGCAACGTGCTGGTTATTGTGCTG
TCTCATCATTTTGGCAAAGAATTCGGTACCATGGTGAGCAAGGGCGAGGAGCTGTTCACCGGGGTGGTGC
CCATCCTGGTCGAGCTGGACGGCGACGTAAACGGCCACAAGTTCAGCGTGTCCGGCGAGGGCGAGGGCGA
TGCCACCTACGGCAAGCTGACCCTGAAGTTCATCTGCACCACCGGCAAGCTGCCCGTGCCCTGGCCCACC
CTCGTGACCACCCTGACCTACGGCGTGCAGTGCTTCAGCCGCTACCCCGACCACATGAAGCAGCACGACT
TCTTCAAGTCCGCCATGCCCGAAGGCTACGTCCAGGAGCGCACCATCTTCTTCAAGGACGACGGCAACTA
CAAGACCCGCGCCGAGGTGAAGTTCGAGGGCGACACCCTGGTGAACCGCATCGAGCTGAAGGGCATCGAC
TTCAAGGAGGACGGCAACATCCTGGGGCACAAGCTGGAGTACAACTACAACAGCCACAACGTCTATATCA
TGGCCGACAAGCAGAAGAACGGCATCAAGGTGAACTTCAAGATCCGCCACAACATCGAGGACGGCAGCGT
GCAGCTCGCCGACCACTACCAGCAGAACACCCCCATCGGCGACGGCCCCGTGCTGCTGCCCGACAACCAC
TACCTGAGCACCCAGTCCGCCCTGAGCAAAGACCCCAACGAGAAGCGCGATCACATGGTCCTGCTGGAGT
TCGTGACCGCCGCCGGGATCCACCGGATCTAGAAATTCCGCCCCTCTCCCTCCCCCCCCCCTAACGTTAC
TGGCCGAAGCCGCTTGGAATAAGGCCGGTGTGCGTTTGTCTATATGTTATTTTCCACCATATTGCCGTCT
TTTGGCAATGTGAGGGCCCGGAAACCTGGCCCTGTCTTCTTGACGAGCATTCCTAGGGGTCTTTCCCCTC
TCGCCAAAGGAATGCAAGGTCTGTTGAATGTCGTGAAGGAAGCAGTTCCTCTGGAAGCTTCTTGAAGACA
AACAACGTCTGTAGCGACCCTTTGCAGGCAGCGGAACCCCCCACCTGGCGACAGGTGCCTCTGCGGCCAA
AAGCCACGTGTATAAGATACACCTGCAAAGGCGGCACAACCCCAGTGCCACGTTGTGAGTTGGATAGTTG
TGGAAAGAGTCAAATGGCTCTCCTCAAGCGTATTCAACAAGGGGCTGAAGGATGCCCAGAAGGTACCCCA
TTGTATGGGATCTGATCTGGGGCCTCGGTGCACATGCTTTACATGTGTTTAGTCGAGGTTAAAAAAACGT
CTAGGCCCCCCGAACCACGGGGACGTGGTTTTCCTTTGAAAAACACGATGATAATATGGCCACAACCATG
GCTAGCATAATTCCCCCACCACCTCCCGACTACAAAGACCATGACGGTGATTATAAAGATCATGACATCG
ATTACAAGGATGACGATGACAAGGGCTATCATACTGGCTATTATATGGTAAGTAATCACTCAGCATCTTT
TCCTGACAATTTTTTTGTAGTTATGTGACTTTGTTTTGCTGATCATATTTTGTTGAATAAAATAAGTAAA
ATGTCTTGTGAAACAAAATACTTTTTAACATCCATATAAAGCTATCTATATATAGCTATCTATGTCTATA
TAGCTATTTTTTTTAACTTCCTTTATTTTCCTTACAGGGTTTTAGACAAAATCAAAAAGAAGGAAGGTGC
TCAGCATTCCTTAAATTAAGGAGTAAGTCTGCCAGCATTATGAAAGTGAATCTTACTTTTGTAAAACTTT
ATGGTTTGTGGAAAACAAATGTTTTTGAACATTTAAAAAGTTCAGATGTTAAAAAGTTGAAAGGTTAATG
TAAAACAATCAATATTAAAGAATTTTGATGCCAAAACTATTAGATAAAAGGTTAATCTAGATCCCTACTA
GAATTCTCATACTTAACTGGTTGGTTATGTGGAAGAAACATACTTTCACAATAAAGAGCTTTAGGATATG
ATGCCATTTTATATCACTAGTAGGCAGACCAGCAGACTTTTTTTT
